>Addgene plasmid #195070 | pUb FLAG-wrd | addgene full sequence | sequence record 385676 | Addgene NGS Result
GACGAAAGGGCCTCGTGATACGCCTATTTTTATAGGTTAATGTCATGATAATAATGGTTTCTTAGACGTC
AGGTGGCACTTTTCGGGGAAATGTGCGCGGAACCCCTATTTGTTTATTTTTCTAAATACATTCAAATATG
TATCCGCTCATGAGACAATAACCCTGATAAATGCTTCAATAATATTGAAAAAGGAAGAGTATGAGTATTC
AACATTTCCGTGTCGCCCTTATTCCCTTTTTTGCGGCATTTTGCCTTCCTGTTTTTGCTCACCCAGAAAC
GCTGGTGAAAGTAAAAGATGCTGAAGATCAGTTGGGTGCACGAGTGGGTTACATCGAACTGGATCTCAAC
AGCGGTAAGATCCTTGAGAGTTTTCGCCCCGAAGAACGTTTTCCAATGATGAGCACTTTTAAAGTTCTGC
TATGTGGCGCGGTATTATCCCGTATTGACGCCGGGCAAGAGCAACTCGGTCGCCGCATACACTATTCTCA
GAATGACTTGGTTGAGTACTCACCAGTCACAGAAAAGCATCTTACGGATGGCATGACAGTAAGAGAATTA
TGCAGTGCTGCCATAACCATGAGTGATAACACTGCGGCCAACTTACTTCTGACAACGATCGGAGGACCGA
AGGAGCTAACCGCTTTTTTGCACAACATGGGGGATCATGTAACTCGCCTTGATCGTTGGGAACCGGAGCT
GAATGAAGCCATACCAAACGACGAGCGTGACACCACGATGCCTGTAGCAATGGCAACAACGTTGCGCAAA
CTATTAACTGGCGAACTACTTACTCTAGCTTCCCGGCAACAATTAATAGACTGGATGGAGGCGGATAAAG
TTGCAGGACCACTTCTGCGCTCGGCCCTTCCGGCTGGCTGGTTTATTGCTGATAAATCTGGAGCCGGTGA
GCGTGGGTCTCGCGGTATCATTGCAGCACTGGGGCCAGATGGTAAGCCCTCCCGTATCGTAGTTATCTAC
ACGACGGGGAGTCAGGCAACTATGGATGAACGAAATAGACAGATCGCTGAGATAGGTGCCTCACTGATTA
AGCATTGGTAACTGTCAGACCAAGTTTACTCATATATACTTTAGATTGATTTAAAACTTCATTTTTAATT
TAAAAGGATCTAGGTGAAGATCCTTTTTGATAATCTCATGACCAAAATCCCTTAACGTGAGTTTTCGTTC
CACTGAGCGTCAGACCCCGTAGAAAAGATCAAAGGATCTTCTTGAGATCCTTTTTTTCTGCGCGTAATCT
GCTGCTTGCAAACAAAAAAACCACCGCTACCAGCGGTGGTTTGTTTGCCGGATCAAGAGCTACCAACTCT
TTTTCCGAAGGTAACTGGCTTCAGCAGAGCGCAGATACCAAATACTGTTCTTCTAGTGTAGCCGTAGTTA
GGCCACCACTTCAAGAACTCTGTAGCACCGCCTACATACCTCGCTCTGCTAATCCTGTTACCAGTGGCTG
CTGCCAGTGGCGATAAGTCGTGTCTTACCGGGTTGGACTCAAGACGATAGTTACCGGATAAGGCGCAGCG
GTCGGGCTGAACGGGGGGTTCGTGCACACAGCCCAGCTTGGAGCGAACGACCTACACCGAACTGAGATAC
CTACAGCGTGAGCTATGAGAAAGCGCCACGCTTCCCGAAGGGAGAAAGGCGGACAGGTATCCGGTAAGCG
GCAGGGTCGGAACAGGAGAGCGCACGAGGGAGCTTCCAGGGGGAAACGCCTGGTATCTTTATAGTCCTGT
CGGGTTTCGCCACCTCTGACTTGAGCGTCGATTTTTGTGATGCTCGTCAGGGGGGCGGAGCCTATGGAAA
AACGCCAGCAACGCGGCCTTTTTACGGTTCCTGGCCTTTTGCTGGCCTTTTGCTCACATGTTCTTTCCTG
CGTTATCCCCTGATTCTGTGGATAACCGTATTACCGCCTTTGAGTGAGCTGATACCGCTCGCCGCAGCCG
AACGACCGAGCGCAGCGAGTCAGTGAGCGAGGAAGCGGAAGAGCGCCCAATACGCAAACCGCCTCTCCCC
GCGCGTTGGCCGATTCATTAATGCAGCTGGCACGACAGGTTTCCCGACTGGAAAGCGGGCAGTGAGCGCA
ACGCAATTAATGTGAGTTAGCTCACTCATTAGGCACCCCAGGCTTTACACTTTATGCTTCCGGCTCGTAT
GTTGTGTGGAATTGTGAGCGGATAACAATTTCACACAGGAAACAGCTATGACCATGATTACGCCAAGCTT
TGTCGCCGGAACGCAGCGACAGAGATTCCAATGTGTCCGTATCTTTCAGGCTTTTGCCCTTCAGTTCCAG
ACGAAGCGACTGGCGATTCGCGTGTGGGGTCTGCTTCAGGGTCTTGTGAATTAGGGCGCGCAGATCGCCG
ATGGGCGTGGCGCCGGAGGGCACCTTCACCTTGCCGTACGGCTTGCTGTTCTTCGCGTTCAAAATCTCCA
GCTCCATTTTGCTTTCGGTGCGCTTGCAATCAGTACTGTCCAAAATCGAAAATCGCCGAACCGTAGTGTG
ACCGTGCGGGGCTCTGCGAAAATAAACTTTTTTAGGTATATGGCCACACACGGGGAAAGCACAGTGGATT
ATATGTTTTAATATTATAATATGCAGGTTTTCATTACTTATCCAGATGTAAGCCCACTTAAAGCGATTTA
ACAATTATTTGCCGAAAGAGTATAAACAAATTTCACTTAAAAATGGATTAAGAAAAGCTAGCTTGTGTAA
GATTATGCGCAGCGTTGCCAGATAGCTCCATTTAAAACACTTCAAAAACAATAAGTTTTGAAAATATATA
CATAAATAGCAGTCGTTGCCGCAACGCTCAACACATCACACTTTTAAAACACCCTTTACCTACACAGAAT
TACTTTTTAAATTTCCAGTCAAGCTGCGAGTTTCAAAATTATAGCCGGTAGAGAAGACAGTGCTATTTCA
AAAGCAAACTAACAAGGGTCTTAAATTCCAAAACACCAATCCTAACAAGCCTTGGACTTTTGTAAGTTTA
GATCAAAGGTGGCATTGCATTCAATGTCATGGTAAGAAGTAGGTCGTCTAGGTAGAAATCCTCATTCAGC
CGGTCAAGTCAGTACGAGAAAGGTCTCAATTTGAAATTGTCTTAAAAATATTTTATTGTTTTGTACTGTG
GTGAGTTTAAACGAAAAACACAAAAAAAAAGTGATACACAGAAATCATAAAAAATTTTAATACAAGGTAT
TCGTACGTATCAAAAACATTTCGGCACAATTTTTTTTCTCTGTACTAAAGTGTTACGAACACTACGGTAT
TTTTTAGTGATTTTCAACGGACACCGAAGGTATATAAACAGCGTTCGCGAACGGTCGCCTTCAAAACCAA
TTGACATTTGCAGCAGCAAGTACAAGTAGAAAGTAAAGCGCAATCAGCGAAAAATTTATACTTAATTGTT
GGTGATTAAAGTACAATTAAAAGAACATTCTCGAAAGTCACAAGAAACGTAAGTTTTTAACTCGCTGTTA
CCAATTAGTAATAAGAGCAACAAGACGTTGAGTAATTTCAAGAAAAACTGCATTTCAAGGTCTTTGTTCG
GCCATTTTTTTTTATTCAACGCTCTACGTAATTACAAAATAAGAAATTGGCAGCCACGCATCTTGTTTTC
CCAATGAATTGGCATCAAAACGCAAACAAATCTATAAATAAAACTTGCGTGTTGATTTTCGCCAAGATTT
ATTGGCAAATTGTGAAATTCGCAGTGACGCATTTGAAAATTCGAGAAATCACGAACGCACTCGATCGAGC
ATTTGTGTGCATGTTATTAGTTAGTTGTTTAGTTAATTGAAGTATTTTACCAACGAAATCCACTTATTTT
TAGCTGAAATAGAGTAGGTTGCTTAAACAAAGCCACGTCTGAAAATTTCTTATTGCTTGTAGTTGTGACG
TCACCATATACACACAAAATAATGTGTATGCATGCATTTCAGCTGTGTATATATACATGCACACACTCGC
AACACGAAAACGATGACGAAGCAACGGAACAAAGGTTTCTCAACTACCCTTTGTTCCCTGTTTCTTCGCT
TTCCTTTGTTCCAATATTCGTAGAGGGTTAATAGGGGTTTCTCAACAAAGTTGGCGTCGATAAATAAGTT
TCCCATTTTTATTCCCCAGCCAGGAAGTTAGTTTCAATAGTTTTGTAATTTCAACGAAACTCATTTGATT
TCGTACTAATTTTCCACATCTCTATTTTCTGCCCGCAGAATAATCCAAACTGCAGGTCGACTCTAGCTAG
AGGAAGCTTATGGACTACAAAGACCATGACGGTGATTATAAAGATCATGATATCGATTACAAGGATGACG
ATGACAAGGATCCACTAGTCGATAACGAGGCGTTAGATCCAACAATAAAAAGCAGTACGTCGGCAGCGAC
GCCAACAGCAGCAGCATCAGAAACGACAACAACAGCAGCATCTTCAGTTGTGGAAACCACAACAACAATC
GCGGCGGCCACAGCCTCAGCGGCAGAATCAAAAAACGAAACAACGGCCACAAACAACAATAGCAACACAA
GCGGCAGCATCAGCAGTAGTAGCAGCAACAATATAGTCATACCGGCATCGGCCACTAACGGTATCAAAGA
GAGTAACAGTAACTTAAGTACAACAACAACAGCAGCAGCAGTAGCGGCAGCAACAACTGTAGAAGGAGTA
GCTCCAGCAATAACGTCCACAATCGTGGTGACCGGCGGCACTCCTCCATTGAGCAGTTTGGCTAACAAAC
TCAAGGACAACACACCACCGTACGATGCACCGCCGCCCACGCCGATCAGCAAGGTCCTGAACATCACCGG
CACCCCGATCGTTCGCAAGGAGAAGCGCCAGACCAGCGCCCGGTACAATGCCTCCAAGAACTGCGAACTG
ACGGCCCTCATTCCGCTAAACGAGAAGACCGCCGCCAGTGAACGTGAGGAGCTGTTCATACAGAAGATCC
AGCAATGCTGCACACTGTTCGACTTCTCCGAGCCGCTCAGCGACCTCAAGTTCAAGGAGGTGAAGCGGGC
GGCTCTGCACGAAATGGTCGATTTCCTCACCAACCAAAATGGCGTAATAACCGAAGTTATTTACCCGGAG
GCGATCAATATGTTTGCTGTCAACCTTTTCCGAACTCTGCCGCCATCGTCCAACCCGAATGGTGCCGAAT
TCGATCCGGAGGAGGATGAGCCCACGTTGGAGTCCTCGTGGCCGCATCTGCAACTCGTTTACGAGCTGTT
CTTGCGCTTCTTGGAGTCACCAGATTTTCAACCAAGCATGGCAAAACGTTTTATCGACCATCAATTTGTA
TTACAACTATTGGATTTATTCGATTCGGAGGATCCACGTGAACGTGATTTCCTGAAGACTGTTTTACATC
GCATCTATGGAAAATTTTTGGGCTTGAGAGCATTTATTAGAAAGCAGATCAACAATGTCTTTTACAGATT
TATTTATGAAACGGAGCATCATAATGGCATAGCCGAATTGTTGGAAATCCTGGGTAGCATTATCAATGGC
TTTGCTCTGCCGCTTAAGGAGGAGCATAAACAATTTTTACTTAAGGTATTGCTGCCATTGCACAAAGCCA
AGAGCCTCTCGGTCTACCATCCGCAGCTCACCTATTGTGTGGTGCAGTTCCTGGAGAAGGATCCTAGCTT
ATCGGAGGCGGTCATCAAAAGCCTACTTAAATTTTGGCCCAAGACGCACAGTCCCAAGGAGGTTATGTTT
TTGAACGAGCTGGAGGAGCTGTTGGACGTAATTGAGCCGGCCGAGTTCCAGAAGGTGATGGTGCCGCTGT
TCCGCCAAATAGCCAAGTGCGTCTCTTCGCCTCATTTCCAGGTGGCCGAACGTGCGTTGTACTATTGGAA
CAACGAGTACATTATGTCGCTGATAACGGATAACTCGGCGGTGATATTACCCATTATGTTCCCAGCGCTC
AATCGCAACTCAAAGACGCACTGGAACAAGACCATCCATGGTCTGATCTACAATGCACTCAAGCTGTTCA
TGGAGATAGATCAGCGGCTTTTTGACGAGTGCAGCAAGAACTACAAGCAAGAGAAGCAGATGGAGCGTGA
GAAGCTGTCGCAAAGGGAGGAGCTCTGGCAACAGGTGGAGAGCTTGGCCAAGACCAACCCGGAGTGGACA
AAGGCGCGCCGGTTTAACGACTGCCTGCCGGTCAGCGACAGCCGGGCCCTGTGCGATCAATATAGTGAGA
ACAGCGATTCAGCGTATGATCAGAGCGAGCAGAGGGCGCGCCAGCCGCCGCCTCCGCTGCCGCCACAGAA
ACAGGCGCACCAGGAGCCCCGAGAGGTGAGACAGGCACTTGCCACATTAACAACACTAAACAACTACTAA
GCGGCCGCTCGAGTCTAGAGGGCCCGCGGTTCGAAGGTAAGCCTATCCCTAACCCTCTCCTCGGTCTCGA
TTCTACGCGTACCGGTCATCATCACCATCACCATTGAGTTTATCTGACTAAATCTTAGTTTGTATTGTCA
TGTTTTAATACAATATGTTATGTTTAAATATGTTTTTAATAAATTTTATAAAATAATTTCAACTTTTATT
GTAACAACATTGTCCATTTACACACTCCTTTCAAGCGCGTGGGATCGATGCTCACTCAAAGGCGGTAATA
CGGTTATCCACAGAATCAGGGGATAACGCAGGAAAGAACATGTGAGCCATATGGGCCCATGTGAGCCATA
TGGTGCACTCTCAGTACAATCTGCTCTGATGCCGCATAGTTAAGCCAGCCCCGACACCCGCCAACACCCG
CTGACGCGCCCTGACGGGCTTGTCTGCTCCCGGCATCCGCTTACAGACAAGCTGTGACCGTCTCCGGGAG
CTGCATGTGTCAGAGGTTTTCACCGTCATCACCGAAACGCGCGA
Features (pLannotate 1.2.2; 15 found; start..end, strand, type, name):
     96..200     +  promoter       AmpR promoter: bla
    201..1061    +  CDS            AmpR: β-lactamase; bla; confers resistance to ampicillin, carbenicillin, and related antibiotics
   1232..1820    +  rep_origin     ori: high-copy-number ColE1/pMB1/pBR322/pUC origin of replication
   2003..2095    +  CDS            lacI (fragment): lac repressor; lacI; The lac repressor binds to the lac operator to inhibit transcription in E. coli. This inhibition can be relieved by adding lactose or isopropyl-β-D-thiogalactopyranoside (IPTG).
   2108..2129    +  protein_bind   CAP binding site: CAP binding activates transcription in the presence of cAMP. E. coli catabolite activator protein
   2144..2174    +  promoter       lac promoter: promoter for the E. coli lac operon
   2182..2198    +  protein_bind   lac operator: The lac repressor binds to the lac operator to inhibit transcription in E. coli. This inhibition can be relieved by adding lactose or isopropyl-β-D-thiogalactopyranoside (IPTG). lac repressor encoded by lacI
   4250..4266    -  misc_feature   MCS (fragment): pUC18/19 multiple cloning site
   4283..4348    +  CDS            3xFLAG: three tandem FLAG® epitope tags, followed by an enterokinase cleavage site
   4733..6157    +  CDS            PPP2R5D (fragment): 2A5D_HUMAN - Experimental evidence at protein level: Swiss-Prot protein existence level 1. The B regulatory subunit might modulate substrate selectivity and catalytic activity, and also might direct the localization of the catalytic enzyme to a particular subcellular compartment. From Homo sapiens (Human).
   6406..6447    +  CDS            V5 tag: epitope tag from simian virus 5
   6492..6621    +  polyA_signal   OpIE-2 poly(A) signal: immediate-early gene 2 from the Orgyia pseudotsugata multicapsid nucleopolyhedrovirus; baculovirus polyadenylation signal
   6630..6697    -  rep_origin     RSF ori (fragment): Plasmids containing the RSF 1030 origin of replication can be propagated in E. coli cells that contain additional plasmids with compatible origins.
   6717..6768    -  misc_feature   bom (fragment): basis of mobility region from pBR322
   6870..1       -  CDS            rop (fragment) (across the origin): Rop protein, which maintains plasmids at low copy number; rop
