[The description below was written by a language model from this plasmid's Addgene catalogue record and pLannotate feature annotations shown in this document.]
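Description:
pUb FLAG-wrd is an insect-cell expression plasmid of about 6.9 kb, built on the pUb 3xFLAG MCS backbone, that produces the Drosophila melanogaster protein well-rounded (wrd, CG7913) with an N-terminal 3xFLAG epitope. Wrd is a B′/B56-type regulatory subunit of protein phosphatase 2A. This is consistent with the automated annotation, which labels much of the insert region as a fragment resembling human PPP2R5D; that label reflects homology, not a human insert. In bacteria the plasmid is propagated through a high-copy ColE1/pUC-type origin and selected with ampicillin through the β-lactamase gene. Short remnants of lacI, the lac promoter/operator, a pUC multiple cloning site, bom, rop and an RSF origin are also annotated. These are cloning-vector leftovers with no evident role in expression.

According to the catalogue entry, transcription in fly cells is driven by the Ubi-p63e (ubiquitin) promoter, a constitutive Drosophila promoter. The feature table does not annotate it, but a large unannotated stretch upstream of the tag could accommodate it. The 3xFLAG coding segment, which includes an enterokinase cleavage site, lies just upstream of the wrd open reading frame, which was inserted between SpeI and NotI sites that were both retained. Downstream are a V5 tag sequence and the baculovirus OpIE-2 polyadenylation signal, which provides 3′ end processing. The record does not say whether the V5 tag is translated in frame with wrd or is cut off by the insert's stop codon. The plasmid's stated purpose is expression of FLAG-tagged wrd, which allows detection or immunoprecipitation with anti-FLAG reagents. The associated study concerns the Integrator phosphatase module and premature transcription termination.
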