Addgene plasmid #195070: pUb FLAG-wrd
Purpose: Expresses FLAG-tagged Drosophila wrd protein
Depositing lab: Jeremy Wilusz. Depositing organization: Baylor College of Medicine. Publication: IntS6 and the Integrator phosphatase module tune the efficiency of select premature transcription termination events. Fujiwara R, Zhai SN, Liang D, Shah AP, Tracey M, Ma XK, Fields CJ, Mendoza-Figueroa MS, Meline MC, Tatomer DC, Yang L, Wilusz JE. Mol Cell. 2023 Nov 14:S1097-2765(23)00902-4. doi: 10.1016/j.molcel.2023.10.035. PubMed 37995689.
Backbone
  Vector backbone: pUb 3xFLAG MCS
  Total vector size (bp): 6893
  Vector type: Insect Expression
Growth in bacteria
  Bacterial resistance: Ampicillin, 100 μg/mL
  Growth temperature: 37°C
  Growth strain: DH5alpha
  Copy number: Unknown
Gene/Insert
  Gene/Insert name: well-rounded
  Species: D. melanogaster (fly)
  Entrez Gene: wrd (a.k.a. Dmel_CG7913, B', B'/PR61, B56-1, BcDNA:GM05554, CG 7913, CG7901, CG7913, Dmel\CG7913, PP2A, PP2A B', PP2A-B, PP2A-B', PP2A[B'-1], Wrd, anon-WO0118547.420, dB56-1, dPP2A, dPP2A-B56-1, i234, pp2A-B')
  Promoter: Ubi-p63e
  Tag / fusion protein: 3xFLAG (N terminal on backbone)
  Cloning method: Restriction Enzyme; 5′ cloning site SpeI (not destroyed); 3′ cloning site NotI (not destroyed)
  Sequencing primers: 5′ CAAAGTTGGCGTCGATAAATAAGTTTCC
Terms and licenses: Academic/Nonprofit Terms; Industry Terms: Not Available to Industry
How to cite: pUb FLAG-wrd was a gift from Jeremy Wilusz (Addgene plasmid # 195070 ; http://n2t.net/addgene:195070 ; RRID:Addgene_195070)
